Addgene plasmid #195955: pKD001 pME minprom_EGFP
Purpose: Gateway pME fluorophore
Depositing lab: Christian Mosimann. Depositing organization: University of Zurich. Publication: A conserved regulatory program initiates lateral plate mesoderm emergence across chordates. Prummel KD, Hess C, Nieuwenhuize S, Parker HJ, Rogers KW, Kozmikova I, Racioppi C, Brombacher EC, Czarkwiani A, Knapp D, Burger S, Chiavacci E, Shah G, Burger A, Huisken J, Yun MH, Christiaen L, Kozmik Z, Muller P, Bronner M, Krumlauf R, Mosimann C. Nat Commun. 2019 Aug 26;10(1):3857. doi: 10.1038/s41467-019-11561-7. PubMed 31451684.
Backbone
  Vector backbone: pENTR/D
  Vector type: Other
Growth in bacteria
  Bacterial resistance: Kanamycin, 50 μg/mL
  Growth temperature: 37°C
  Growth strain: DH5alpha
  Copy number: High Copy
Gene/Insert
  Gene/Insert name: mouse beta-globin minimal promoter EGFP
  Species: Other
  Cloning method: Restriction Enzyme; 5′ cloning site Unknown (unknown if destroyed)
Terms and licenses: Academic/Nonprofit Terms; Industry Terms: Not Available to Industry
Depositor comments: Please visit https://www.biorxiv.org/content/10.1101/2022.12.13.520107v1.article-info for bioRxiv preprint.
How to cite: pKD001 pME minprom_EGFP was a gift from Christian Mosimann (Addgene plasmid # 195955 ; http://n2t.net/addgene:195955 ; RRID:Addgene_195955)
