[The description below was written by a language model from this plasmid's Addgene catalogue record and pLannotate feature annotations shown in this document.]
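Description:
pKD001 pME minprom_EGFP is a Gateway middle-entry ("pME") clone built on the pENTR/D backbone, a small (about 3.5 kb) bacterial plasmid intended as a building block for assembling expression constructs rather than as a final expression vector. It is maintained in E. coli at high copy through a ColE1/pUC-type origin and selected with kanamycin via an aminoglycoside phosphotransferase gene. The backbone also carries the rrnB T1 and T2 transcription terminators upstream of the cloning region, which insulate the insert from read-through transcription in bacteria, along with a T7 promoter beyond attL2 and short residual lacI and lacZα fragments that appear to be non-functional backbone remnants.

The payload sits between attL1 and attL2 sites, which recombine with matching attR sites in an LR Clonase reaction to transfer the cassette into a destination vector. According to the catalogue entry, the insert consists of the mouse beta-globin minimal promoter followed by EGFP. The automated feature table annotates only the EGFP coding sequence, but an unannotated stretch between attL1 and the start of EGFP is consistent with the position of the minimal promoter. No polyadenylation signal is annotated within the att-flanked region, so this would presumably be supplied by another module during assembly. A minimal promoter gives little expression on its own, so placing a candidate enhancer or cis-regulatory element upstream, typically from a 5′ entry clone in a multisite Gateway reaction, makes EGFP fluorescence a readout of that element's activity. The record lists the purpose simply as a Gateway pME fluorophore, and the associated publication concerns regulatory programs controlling lateral plate mesoderm emergence across chordates, in keeping with use in transgenic enhancer-reporter assays.
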