Features (pLannotate 1.2.2; 10 found; start..end, strand, type, name):
     33..132     +  protein_bind   attL1: mutant version of attL; recombination site for the Gateway® LR reaction LR Clonase™
    273..989     +  CDS            EGFP: EGFP is a basic (constitutively fluorescent) green fluorescent protein published in 1996, derived from Aequorea victoria. It is reported to be a rapidly-maturing weak dimer with moderate acid sensitivity.
   1051..1150    -  protein_bind   attL2: mutant version of attL; recombination site for the Gateway® LR reaction LR Clonase™
   1168..1186    -  promoter       T7 promoter: promoter for bacteriophage T7 RNA polymerase
   1320..2129    +  CDS            KanR: aminoglycoside phosphotransferase; aph(3')-Ia; confers resistance to kanamycin in bacteria or G418 (Geneticin®) in eukaryotes
   2276..2864    +  rep_origin     ori: high-copy-number ColE1/pMB1/pBR322/pUC origin of replication
   3047..3139    +  CDS            lacI (fragment): lac repressor; lacI; The lac repressor binds to the lac operator to inhibit transcription in E. coli. This inhibition can be relieved by adding lactose or isopropyl-β-D-thiogalactopyranoside (IPTG).
   3194..3221    -  terminator     rrnB T2 terminator: transcription terminator T2 from the E. coli rrnB gene
   3353..3396    +  terminator     rrnB T1 terminator: Escherichia coli rrnB; transcription terminator T1 from the E. coli rrnB gene
   3443..17      -  CDS            lacZα (fragment) (across the origin): LacZα fragment of β-galactosidase; lacZ fragment
>Addgene plasmid #195955 | pKD001 pME minprom_EGFP | addgene full sequence | sequence record 385574 | Addgene NGS Result
GTAAAACGACGGCCAGTCTTAAGCTCGGGCCCCAAATAATGATTTTATTTTGACTGATAGTGACCTGTTC
GTTGCAACAAATTGATGAGCAATGCTTTTTTATAATGCCAACTTTGTACAAAAAAGCAGGCTGGACCATG
GCCAATCTGCTCAGAGAGGACAGAGTGGGCAGGAGCCAGCATTGGGTATATAAAGCTGAGCAGGGTCAGT
TGCTTCTTACGTTTGCTTCTGAGTCTGTTGTGTTGACTTGCAACCTCAGAAACAGACATCCCATGGTGAG
CAAGGGCGAGGAGCTGTTCACCGGGGTGGTGCCCATCCTGGTCGAGCTGGACGGCGACGTAAACGGCCAC
AAGTTCAGCGTGTCCGGCGAGGGCGAGGGCGATGCCACCTACGGCAAGCTGACCCTGAAGTTCATCTGCA
CCACCGGCAAGCTGCCCGTGCCCTGGCCCACCCTCGTGACCACCCTGACCTACGGCGTGCAGTGCTTCAG
CCGCTACCCCGACCACATGAAGCAGCACGACTTCTTCAAGTCCGCCATGCCCGAAGGCTACGTCCAGGAG
CGCACCATCTTCTTCAAGGACGACGGCAACTACAAGACCCGCGCCGAGGTGAAGTTCGAGGGCGACACCC
TGGTGAACCGCATCGAGCTGAAGGGCATCGACTTCAAGGAGGACGGCAACATCCTGGGGCACAAGCTGGA
GTACAACTACAACAGCCACAACGTCTATATCATGGCCGACAAGCAGAAGAACGGCATCAAGGTGAACTTC
AAGATCCGCCACAACATCGAGGACGGCAGCGTGCAGCTCGCCGACCACTACCAGCAGAACACCCCCATCG
GCGACGGCCCCGTGCTGCTGCCCGACAACCACTACCTGAGCACCCAGTCCGCCCTGAGCAAAGACCCCAA
CGAGAAGCGCGATCACATGGTCCTGCTGGAGTTCGTGACCGCCGCCGGGATCACTCTCGGCATGGACGAG
CTGTACAAGGGCGGTGGAAGATCTGGGAATTCAAGGCCTCTCGAGCCTCTAGATTCTGCAGCCCTATAGC
ACCCAGCTTTCTTGTACAAAGTTGGCATTATAAGAAAGCATTGCTTATCAATTTGTTGCAACGAACAGGT
CACTATCAGTCAAAATAAAATCATTATTTGCCATCCAGCTGATATCCCCTATAGTGAGTCGTATTACATG
GTCATAGCTGTTTCCTGGCAGCTCTGGCCCGTGTCTCAAAATCTCTGATGTTACATTGCACAAGATAAAA
ATATATCATCATGAACAATAAAACTGTCTGCTTACATAAACAGTAATACAAGGGGTGTTATGAGCCATAT
TCAACGGGAAACGTCGAGGCCGCGATTAAATTCCAACATGGATGCTGATTTATATGGGTATAAATGGGCT
CGCGATAATGTCGGGCAATCAGGTGCGACAATCTATCGCTTGTATGGGAAGCCCGATGCGCCAGAGTTGT
TTCTGAAACATGGCAAAGGTAGCGTTGCCAATGATGTTACAGATGAGATGGTCAGACTAAACTGGCTGAC
GGAATTTATGCCTCTTCCGACCATCAAGCATTTTATCCGTACTCCTGATGATGCATGGTTACTCACCACT
GCGATCCCCGGAAAAACAGCATTCCAGGTATTAGAAGAATATCCTGATTCAGGTGAAAATATTGTTGATG
CGCTGGCAGTGTTCCTGCGCCGGTTGCATTCGATTCCTGTTTGTAATTGTCCTTTTAACAGCGATCGCGT
ATTTCGTCTCGCTCAGGCGCAATCACGAATGAATAACGGTTTGGTTGATGCGAGTGATTTTGATGACGAG
CGTAATGGCTGGCCTGTTGAACAAGTCTGGAAAGAAATGCATAAACTTTTGCCATTCTCACCGGATTCAG
TCGTCACTCATGGTGATTTCTCACTTGATAACCTTATTTTTGACGAGGGGAAATTAATAGGTTGTATTGA
TGTTGGACGAGTCGGAATCGCAGACCGATACCAGGATCTTGCCATCCTATGGAACTGCCTCGGTGAGTTT
TCTCCTTCATTACAGAAACGGCTTTTTCAAAAATATGGTATTGATAATCCTGATATGAATAAATTGCAGT
TTCATTTGATGCTCGATGAGTTTTTCTAATCAGAATTGGTTAATTGGTTGTAACACTGGCAGAGCATTAC
GCTGACTTGACGGGACGGCGCAAGCTCATGACCAAAATCCCTTAACGTGAGTTACGCGTCGTTCCACTGA
GCGTCAGACCCCGTAGAAAAGATCAAAGGATCTTCTTGAGATCCTTTTTTTCTGCGCGTAATCTGCTGCT
TGCAAACAAAAAAACCACCGCTACCAGCGGTGGTTTGTTTGCCGGATCAAGAGCTACCAACTCTTTTTCC
GAAGGTAACTGGCTTCAGCAGAGCGCAGATACCAAATACTGTTCTTCTAGTGTAGCCGTAGTTAGGCCAC
CACTTCAAGAACTCTGTAGCACCGCCTACATACCTCGCTCTGCTAATCCTGTTACCAGTGGCTGCTGCCA
GTGGCGATAAGTCGTGTCTTACCGGGTTGGACTCAAGACGATAGTTACCGGATAAGGCGCAGCGGTCGGG
CTGAACGGGGGGTTCGTGCACACAGCCCAGCTTGGAGCGAACGACCTACACCGAACTGAGATACCTACAG
CGTGAGCTATGAGAAAGCGCCACGCTTCCCGAAGGGAGAAAGGCGGACAGGTATCCGGTAAGCGGCAGGG
TCGGAACAGGAGAGCGCACGAGGGAGCTTCCAGGGGGAAACGCCTGGTATCTTTATAGTCCTGTCGGGTT
TCGCCACCTCTGACTTGAGCGTCGATTTTTGTGATGCTCGTCAGGGGGGCGGAGCCTATGGAAAAACGCC
AGCAACGCGGCCTTTTTACGGTTCCTGGCCTTTTGCTGGCCTTTTGCTCACATGTTCTTTCCTGCGTTAT
CCCCTGATTCTGTGGATAACCGTATTACCGCCTTTGAGTGAGCTGATACCGCTCGCCGCAGCCGAACGAC
CGAGCGCAGCGAGTCAGTGAGCGAGGAAGCGGAAGAGCGCCCAATACGCAAACCGCCTCTCCCCGCGCGT
TGGCCGATTCATTAATGCAGCTGGCACGACAGGTTTCCCGACTGGAAAGCGGGCAGTGAGCGCAACGCAA
TTAATACGCGTACCGCTAGCCAGGAAGAGTTTGTAGAAACGCAAAAAGGCCATCCGTCAGGATGGCCTTC
TGCTTAGTTTGATGCCTGGCAGTTTATGGCGGGCGTCCTGCCCGCCACCCTCCGGGCCGTTGCTTCACAA
CGTTCAAATCCGCTCCCGGCGGATTTGTCCTACTCAGGAGAGCGTTCACCGACAAACAACAGATAAAACG
AAAGGCCCAGTCTTCCGACTGAGCCTTTCGTTTTATTTGATGCCTGGCAGTTCCCTACTCTCGCGTTAAC
GCTAGCATGGATGTTTTCCCAGTCACGACGTT
